>Addgene plasmid #147092 | pT7-EGFP-C1-HsXRN1_1-1596_O | addgene full sequence | sequence record 355414 | Addgene NGS Result
TAGTTATTAATAGTAATCAATTACGGGGTCATTAGTTCATAGCCCATATATGGAGTTCCGCGTTACATAA
CTTACGGTAAATGGCCCGCCTGGCTGACCGCCCAACGACCCCCGCCCATTGACGTCAATAATGACGTATG
TTCCCATAGTAACGCCAATAGGGACTTTCCATTGACGTCAATGGGTGGAGTATTTACGGTAAACTGCCCA
CTTGGCAGTACATCAAGTGTATCATATGCCAAGTACGCCCCCTATTGACGTCAATGACGGTAAATGGCCC
GCCTGGCATTATGCCCAGTACATGACCTTATGGGACTTTCCTACTTGGCAGTACATCTACGTATTAGTCA
TCGCTATTACCATGGTGATGCGGTTTTGGCAGTACATCAATGGGCGTGGATAGCGGTTTGACTCACGGGG
ATTTCCAAGTCTCCACCCCATTGACGTCAATGGGAGTTTGTTTTGGCACCAAAATCAACGGGACTTTCCA
AAATGTCGTAACAACTCCGCCCCATTGACGCAAATGGGCGGTAGGCGTGTACGGTGGGAGGTCTATATAA
GCAGAGCTCTCTGGCTAACTAGAGAACCCACTGCTTACTGGCTTATCGAAATTAATACGACTCACTATAG
GGAGACCCAAGCTCTAGCGCTACCGGTCGCCACCATGGTGAGCAAGGGCGAGGAGCTGTTCACCGGGGTG
GTGCCCATCCTGGTCGAGCTGGACGGCGACGTAAACGGCCACAAGTTCAGCGTGTCCGGCGAGGGCGAGG
GCGATGCCACCTACGGCAAGCTGACCCTGAAGTTCATCTGCACCACCGGCAAGCTGCCCGTGCCCTGGCC
CACCCTCGTGACCACCCTGACCTACGGCGTGCAGTGCTTCAGCCGCTACCCCGACCACATGAAGCAGCAC
GACTTCTTCAAGTCCGCCATGCCCGAAGGCTACGTCCAGGAGCGCACCATCTTCTTCAAGGACGACGGCA
ACTACAAGACCCGCGCCGAGGTGAAGTTCGAGGGCGACACCCTGGTGAACCGCATCGAGCTGAAGGGCAT
CGACTTCAAGGAGGACGGCAACATCCTGGGGCACAAGCTGGAGTACAACTACAACAGCCACAACGTCTAT
ATCATGGCCGACAAGCAGAAGAACGGCATCAAGGTGAACTTCAAGATCCGCCACAACATCGAGGACGGCA
GCGTGCAGCTCGCCGACCACTACCAGCAGAACACCCCCATCGGCGACGGCCCCGTGCTGCTGCCCGACAA
CCACTACCTGAGCACCCAGTCCGCCCTGAGCAAAGACCCCAACGAGAAGCGCGATCACATGGTCCTGCTG
GAGTTCGTGACCGCCGCCGGGATCACTCTCGGCATGGACGAGCTGTACAAGTCCGGACTCAGATCTCGAG
CTCAAGCTTCGAATTCTGCAGTCGACGGTACCGCGGGCATGGGAGTCCCCAAGTTTTACAGATGGATCTC
AGAGCGGTATCCCTGTCTCAGCGAAGTGGTGAAAGAGCATCAGATTCCTGAATTTGACAACTTGTACCTG
GATATGAATGGAATTATACATCAGTGCTCCCATCCTAATGATGATGATGTTCACTTTAGAATTTCAGATG
ATAAAATCTTTACTGATATTTTTCACTACCTGGAGGTGTTGTTTCGCATTATTAAACCCAGGAAAGTGTT
CTTTATGGCTGTAGATGGTGTGGCTCCTCGAGCAAAAATGAACCAGCAGCGTGGGAGGCGTTTTAGGTCA
GCAAAGGAGGCAGAAGACAAAATTAAAAAGGCAATAGAGAAGGGAGAAACTCTTCCTACAGAGGCCAGAT
TTGATTCCAACTGTATCACACCAGGAACTGAATTTATGGCCAGGTTACATGAACATCTGAAGTATTTTGT
AAATATGAAAATTTCCACAGACAAGTCATGGCAAGGAGTTACCATCTACTTCTCAGGCCATGAGACTCCT
GGAGAAGGAGAGCATAAAATCATGGAATTTATCAGATCCGAGAAAGCAAAGCCAGATCATGATCCAAACA
CCAGACACTGTCTTTATGGTTTAGATGCTGACTTGATTATGCTTGGATTAACAAGTCATGAGGCACATTT
TTCTCTCTTAAGAGAAGAAGTTCGATTTGGTGGCAAAAAAACACAACGGGTATGTGCTCCAGAAGAAACT
ACATTTCACCTTCTACACTTGTCTTTAATGAGAGAGTATATTGACTATGAGTTTTCAGTATTAAAAGAAA
AGATCACATTTAAATATGATATTGAAAGGATAATAGATGATTGGATTTTGATGGGGTTTCTTGTTGGTAA
TGATTTTATCCCTCATCTACCTCATTTACATATTAATCATGATGCACTGCCTCTTCTTTATGGAACATAT
GTTACCATCCTGCCAGAACTTGGGGGTTATATTAATGAAAGTGGGCACCTCAACTTACCTCGATTTGAGA
AATACCTTGTGAAACTATCAGATTTTGATCGGGAGCACTTCAGTGAAGTTTTTGTGGACCTAAAATGGTT
TGAAAGCAAAGTTGGTAACAAGTACCTCAATGAAGCAGCAGGTGTCGCAGCAGAAGAAGCCAGGAACTAC
AAGGAAAAGAAAAAGTTAAAGGGCCAGGAAAATTCTCTGTGTTGGACTGCTTTAGACAAAAATGAAGGCG
AAATGATAACTTCTAAGGATAATTTAGAAGATGAGACTGAAGATGATGACCTATTTGAAACTGAGTTTAG
ACAATATAAAAGAACATATTACATGACGAAGATGGGGGTTGACGTAGTATCTGATGACTTTCTGGCTGAT
CAAGCTGCATGTTATGTTCAGGCAATACAGTGGATTTTGCACTATTACTATCATGGAGTTCAGTCCTGGA
GCTGGTATTATCCTTATCATTATGCACCTTTCCTGTCTGATATACACAACATCAGTACACTCAAAATCCA
TTTTGAACTAGGAAAACCTTTTAAGCCATTTGAACAGCTTCTTGCTGTACTTCCAGCAGCCAGCAAAAAT
TTACTTCCTGCATGCTACCAGCATTTGATGACCAATGAAGACTCACCAATTATAGAATATTACCCACCTG
ATTTTAAAACTGACCTAAATGGGAAACAACAGGAATGGGAAGCTGTGGTGTTAATCCCTTTTATTGATGA
GAAGCGATTATTGGAAGCCATGGAGACATGTAACCACTCCCTCAAAAAGGAAGAGAGGAAAAGAAACCAA
CATAGTGAGTGCCTAATGTGCTGGTATGATAGAGACACAGAGTTTATCTATCCTTCTCCATGGCCAGAAA
AGTTCCCTGCCATAGAACGATGTTGTACAAGGTATAAAATAATATCCTTAGATGCTTGGCGTGTAGACAT
AAACAAAAACAAAATAACCAGAATTGACCAGAAAGCATTATATTTCTGTGGATTTCCTACTCTGAAACAC
ATCAGACACAAATTTTTTTTGAAGAAAAGTGGTGTTCAAGTATTCCAGCAAAGCAGTCGTGGAGAAAACA
TGATGTTGGAAATCTTAGTGGATGCAGAATCAGATGAACTTACCGTAGAAAATGTAGCTTCATCAGTGCT
TGGAAAATCTGTCTTTGTTAATTGGCCTCACCTTGAGGAAGCTAGAGTCGTGGCTGTATCAGATGGAGAA
ACTAAGTTTTACTTGGAAGAACCTCCAGGAACACAGAAGCTTTATTCAGGAAGAACTGCCCCACCATCTA
AAGTGGTTCATCTTGGAGATAAAGAACAATCTAACTGGGCAAAAGAAGTACAAGGAATTTCAGAACACTA
CCTGAGAAGAAAAGGAATAATAATAAATGAAACATCTGCAGTTGTGTATGCTCAGTTACTCACAGGTCGT
AAATATCAAATAAATCAAAATGGTGAAGTTCGTCTAGAGAAACAGTGGTCAAAACAAGTTGTTCCTTTTG
TTTATCAAACTATTGTCAAGGACATCCGAGCTTTCGACTCCCGTTTCTCCAATATCAAAACATTGGATGA
TTTGTTTCCTCTGAGAAGTATGGTCTTTATGCTGGGAACTCCCTATTATGGCTGCACTGGAGAAGTTCAG
GATTCAGGTGATGTGATTACAGAAGGTAGGATTCGTGTGATTTTCAGCATTCCATGTGAACCCAATCTTG
ATGCTTTAATACAGAACCAGCATAAATATTCTATAAAGTACAACCCAGGATATGTGTTGGCCAGTCGCCT
TGGAGTGAGTGGATACCTTGTTTCAAGGTTTACAGGAAGTATTTTTATTGGAAGAGGATCTAGGAGAAAC
CCTCATGGAGACCATAAAGCAAATGTGGGTTTAAATCTCAAATTCAACAAGAAAAATGAGGAGGTACCTG
GATATACTAAGAAAGTTGGAAGTGAATGGATGTATTCATCTGCAGCAGAACAACTTCTGGCAGAGTACTT
AGAGAGAGCTCCAGAACTATTTAGTTATATAGCCAAAAATAGCCAAGAGGATGTGTTCTATGAAGATGAC
ATTTGGCCTGGAGAAAATGAGAATGGTGCTGAAAAAGTTCAAGAAATTATTACTTGGCTAAAAGGACATC
CTGTCAGTACTTTATCTCGTTCTTCTTGTGATTTACAAATTCTGGATGCAGCTATTGTTGAGAAAATTGA
GGAAGAAGTCGAAAAGTGCAAGCAAAGAAAGAATAATAAGAAGGTGCGAGTAACAGTGAAACCCCATTTG
CTATACAGACCTTTAGAACAGCAACATGGAGTCATTCCTGATCGGGATGCAGAATTTTGTCTTTTTGACC
GTGTTGTAAATGTGAGRGAAAACTTCTCAGTTCCAGTTGGCCTTCGAGGCACCATCATAGGAATAAAAGG
AGCTAATAGAGAAGCCGATGTACTATTTGAAGTATTATTTGATGAAGAATTTCCTGGAGGGTTAACAATA
AGATGCTCACCTGGTAGAGGTTATCGACTGCCAACAAGTGCCTTGGTGAACCTTTCTCATGGGAGTCGCT
CTGAAACTGGAAATCAGAAGTTGACAGCCATCGTAAAACCACAACCAGCTGTACATCAACATAGCTCAAG
TTCATCAGTTTCCTCTGGGCATTTGGGAGCCCTCAACCATTCCCCTCAATCACTTTTTGTTCCTACTCAA
GTACCTACTAAAGATGATGATGAATTCTGCAACATTTGGCAGTCCTTACAGGGATCTGGAAAGATGCAAT
ACTTTCAGCCAACTATACAAGAGAAGGGTGCAGTTCTACCTCAAGAAATAAGCCAAGTAAATCAACATCA
TAAATCTGGCTTTAATGACAACAGTGTTAAATATCAGCAAAGAAAACATGACCCTCACAGAAAATTTAAA
GAAGAGTGTAAGAGTCCTAAAGCTGAGTGTTGGTCCCAAAAAATGTCCAATAAGCAGCCTAACTCTGGAA
TTGAGAACTTTTTAGCATCTTTGAATATCTCCAAAGAAAATGAAGTACAGTCATCTCATCATGGGGAGCC
TCCAAGTGAAGAGCATTTGTCACCACAGTCATTTGCCATGGGAACACGGATGCTTAAAGAAATTCTAAAA
ATTGATGGCTCTAACACTGTGGACCATAAGAATGAAATCAAACAGATTGCTAATGAAATCCCTGTTTCCT
CTAACAGAAGAGATGAATATGGATTACCCTCTCAGCCTAAACAAAATAAGAAATTAGCATCTTATATGAA
CAAGCCTCACAGTGCTAATGAGTACCATAATGTTCAGTCTATGGACAATATGTGTTGGCCTGCCCCCAGC
CAGATCCCTCCTGTATCCACACCAGTAACTGAACTTTCTCGAATTTGTTCCCTTGTTGGAATGCCACAAC
CTGATTTCTCCTTTCTTAGGATGCCACAGACAATGACCGTTTGCCAAGTAAAATTATCTAATGGCTTACT
GGTACATGGGCCACAGTGCCACTCTGAAAATGAAGCCAAAGAGAAAGCTGCACTTTTTGCTTTACAACAG
TTGGGCTCCTTAGGCATGAATTTCCCTTTGCCTTCACAAGTATTTGCAAATTATCCTTCAGCTGTACCAC
CTGGAACCATTCCTCCAGCCTTTCCCCCACCTACTGGCTGGGATCACTATGGAAGCAACTATGCATTGGG
GGCAGCTAATATAATGCCTTCGTCGTCTCATCTCTTTGGCTCAATGCCATGGGGACCATCGGTGCCAGTT
CCTGGGAAGCCCTTCCATCATACTTTATATTCTGGGACCATGCCCATGGCTGGGGGAATACCAGGGTAAG
GATCCACCGGATCTAGATAACTGATCATAATCAGCCATACCACATTTGTAGAGGTTTTACTTGCTTTAAA
AAACCTCCCACACCTCCCCCTGAACCTGAAACATAAAATGAATGCAATTGTTGTTGTTAACTTGTTTATT
GCAGCTTATAATGGTTACAAATAAAGCAATAGCATCACAAATTTCACAAATAAAGCATTTTTTTCACTGC
ATTCTAGTTGTGGTTTGTCCAAACTCATCAATGTATCTTAACGCGTAAATTGTAAGCGTTAATATTTTGT
TAAAATTCGCGTTAAATTTTTGTTAAATCAGCTCATTTTTTAACCAATAGGCCGAAATCGGCAAAATCCC
TTATAAATCAAAAGAATAGACCGAGATAGGGT
[37 nt withheld, positions 6613-6649]
AAAGAACGTGGACTCCAACGTCAAAGG
[49 nt withheld, positions 6677-6725]
T
[91 nt withheld, positions 6727-6817]
G
[124 nt withheld, positions 6819-6942]
CAGGTGGCACTTTTCGGGGAAATGTGCGCGGAACCCCTATTTGTTTATTTTTCTAAATACATTCAAATAT
GTATCCGCTCATGAGACAATAACCCTGATAAATGCTTCAATAATATTGAAAAAGGAAGAGTCCTGAGGCG
GAAAGAACCAGCTGTGGAATGTGTGTCAGTTAGGGTGTGGAAAGTCCCCAGGCTCCCCAGCAGGCAGAAG
TATGCAAAGCATGCATCTCAATTAGTCAGCAACCAGGTGTGGAAAGTCCCCAGGCTCCCCAGCAGGCAGA
AGTATGCAAAGCATGCATCTCAATTAGTCAGCAACCATAGTCCCGCCCCTAACTCCGCCCATCCCGCCCC
TAACTCCGCCCAGTTCCGCCCATTCTCCGCCCCATGGCTGACTAATTTTTTTTATTTATGCAGAGGCCGA
GGCCGCCTCGGCCTCTGAGCTATTCCAGAAGTAGTGAGGAGGCTTTTTTGGAGGCCTAGGCTTTTGCAAA
GATCGATCAAGAGACAGGATGAGGATCGTTTCGCATGATTGAACAAGATGGATTGCACGCAGGTTCTCCG
GCCGCTTGGGTGGAGAGGCTATTCGGCTATGACTGGGCACAACAGACAATCGGCTGCTCTGATGCCGCCG
TGTTCCGGCTGTCAGCGCAGGGGCGCCCGGTTCTTTTTGTCAAGACCGACCTGTCCGGTGCCCTGAATGA
ACTGCAAGACGAGGCAGCGCGGCTATCGTGGCTGGCCACGACGGGCGTTCCTTGCGCAGCTGTGCTCGAC
GTTGTCACTGAAGCGGGAAGGGACTGGCTGCTATTGGGCGAAGTGCCGGGGCAGGATCTCCTGTCATCTC
ACCTTGCTCCTGCCGAGAAAGTATCCATCATGGCTGATGCAATGCGGCGGCTGCATACGCTTGATCCGGC
TACCTGCCCATTCGACCACCAAGCGAAACATCGCATCGAGCGAGCACGTACTCGGATGGAAGCCGGTCTT
GTCGATCAGGATGATCTGGACGAAGAGCATCAGGGGCTCGCGCCAGCCGAACTGTTCGCCAGGCTCAAGG
CGAGCATGCCCGACGGCGAGGATCTCGTCGTGACCCATGGCGATGCCTGCTTGCCGAATATCATGGTGGA
AAATGGCCGCTTTTCTGGATTCATCGACTGTGGCCGGCTGGGTGTGGCGGACCGCTATCAGGACATAGCG
TTGGCTACCCGTGATATTGCTGAAGAGCTTGGCGGCGAATGGGCTGACCGCTTCCTCGTGCTTTACGGTA
TCGCCGCTCCCGATTCGCAGCGCATCGCCTTCTATCGCCTTCTTGACGAGTTCTTCTGAGCGGGACTCTG
GGGTTCGAAATGACCGACCAAGCGACGCCCAACCTGCCATCACGAGATTTCGATTCCACCGCCGCCTTCT
ATGAAAGGTTGGGCTTCGGAATCGTTTTCCGGGACGCCGGCTGGATGATCCTCCAGCGCGGGGATCTCAT
GCTGGAGTTCTTCGCCCACCCTAGGGGGAGGCTAACTGAAACACGGAAGGAGACAATACCGGAAGGAACC
CGCGCTATGACGGCAATAAAAAGACAGAATAAAACGCACGGTGTTGGGTCGTTTGTTCATAAACGCGGGG
TTCGGTCCCAGGGCTGGCACTCTGTCGATACCCCACCGAGACCCCATTGGGGCCAATACGCCCGCGTTTC
TTCCTTTTCCCCACCCCACCCCCCAAGTTCGGGTGAAGGCCCAGGGCTCGCAGCCAACGTCGGGGCGGCA
GGCCCTGCCATAGCCTCAGGTTACTCATATATACTTTAGATTGATTTAAAACTTCATTTTTAATTTAAAA
GGATCTAGGTGAAGATCCTTTTTGATAATCTCATGACCAAAATCCCTTAACGTGAGTTTTCGTTCCACTG
AGCGTCAGACCCCGTAGAAAAGATCAAAGGATCTTCTTGAGATCCTTTTTTTCTGCGCGTAATCTGCTGC
TTGCAAACAAAAAAACCACCGCTACCAGCGGTGGTTTGTTTGCCGGATCAAGAGCTACCAACTCTTTTTC
CGAAGGTAACTGGCTTCAGCAGAGCGCAGATACCAAATACTGTTCTTCTAGTGTAGCCGTAGTTAGGCCA
CCACTTCAAGAACTCTGTAGCACCGCCTACATACCTCGCTCTGCTAATCCTGTTACCAGTGGCTGCTGCC
AGTGGCGATAAGTCGTGTCTTACCGGGTTGGACTCAAGACGATAGTTACCGGATAAGGCGCAGCGGTCGG
GCTGAACGGGGGGTTCGTGCACACAGCCCAGCTTGGAGCGAACGACCTACACCGAACTGAGATACCTACA
GCGTGAGCTATGAGAAAGCGCCACGCTTCCCGAAGGGAGAAAGGCGGACAGGTATCCGGTAAGCGGCAGG
GTCGGAACAGGAGAGCGCACGAGGGAGCTTCCAGGGGGAAACGCCTGGTATCTTTATAGTCCTGTCGGGT
TTCGCCACCTCTGACTTGAGCGTCGATTTTTGTGATGCTCGTCAGGGGGGCGGAGCCTATGGAAAAACGC
CAGCAACGCGGCCTTTTTACGGTTCCTGGCCTTTTGCTGGCCTTTTGCTCACATGTTCTTTCCTGCGTTA
TCCCCTGATTCTGTGGATAACCGTATTACCGCCATGCAT
Features (pLannotate 1.2.2; 17 found; start..end, strand, type, name):
     61..364     +  enhancer       CMV enhancer: human cytomegalovirus immediate early enhancer
    365..568     +  promoter       CMV promoter: human cytomegalovirus (CMV) immediate early promoter
    564..597     +  LTR            5' LTR (truncated) (fragment): truncated 5' long terminal repeat (LTR) from HIV-1
    613..631     +  promoter       T7 promoter: promoter for bacteriophage T7 RNA polymerase
    665..1381    +  CDS            EGFP: EGFP is a basic (constitutively fluorescent) green fluorescent protein published in 1996, derived from Aequorea victoria. It is reported to be a rapidly-maturing weak dimer with moderate acid sensitivity.
   1382..1438    +  misc_feature   MCS (fragment): multiple cloning site
   1439..6226    +  CDS            XRN1 (fragment): XRN1_HUMAN - Also known as SEP1. Experimental evidence at protein level: Swiss-Prot protein existence level 1. Major 5'-3' exoribonuclease involved in mRNA decay. Required for the 5'-3'-processing of the G4 tetraplex-containing DNA and RNA substrates. The kinetic of hydrolysis is faster for G4 RNA tetraplex than for G4 DNA tetraplex and monomeric RNA tetraplex. Binds to RNA and DNA (By similarity). Plays a role in replication-dependent histone mRNA degradation. May act as a tumor suppressor protein in osteogenic sarcoma (OGS). From Homo sapiens (Human).
   6252..6336    +  CDS            large T antigen (fragment): large T antigen from SV40 (simian virus 40)
   6359..6480    +  polyA_signal   SV40 poly(A) signal: SV40 polyadenylation signal
   6514..6942    -  rep_origin     f1 ori (sequence partly withheld): f1 bacteriophage origin of replication; arrow indicates direction of (+) strand synthesis
   6969..7073    +  promoter       AmpR promoter: bla
   7075..7432    +  promoter       SV40 promoter: SV40 enhancer and early promoter
   7467..8261    +  CDS            NeoR/KanR: aminoglycoside phosphotransferase from Tn5; aph(3')-II (or nptII); confers resistance to neomycin, kanamycin, and G418 (Geneticin®)
   8282..8434    +  CDS            ble (fragment): BLE_KLEPN - Experimental evidence at protein level: Swiss-Prot protein existence level 1. Binding protein with a strong affinity to the bleomycin family of antibiotics. Binds to CL990; an antimitotic-antibiotic compound. From Klebsiella pneumoniae.
   8493..8540    +  polyA_signal   HSV TK poly(A) signal: herpes simplex virus thymidine kinase polyadenylation signal (Cole and Stacy, 1985)
   8631..8647    -  polyA_signal   bGH poly(A) signal (fragment): bovine growth hormone polyadenylation signal
   8869..9457    +  rep_origin     ori: high-copy-number ColE1/pMB1/pBR322/pUC origin of replication
