[The description below was written by a language model from this plasmid's Addgene catalogue record and pLannotate feature annotations shown in this document.]
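Description:
pT7-EGFP-C1-HsXRN1_1-1596_O is a mammalian expression plasmid of about 9.6 kb that produces a fragment of human XRN1 (also known as SEP1) fused to the C-terminus of EGFP. The catalogue lists the backbone as unknown, but the name and feature layout are consistent with an EGFP-C1-type vector carrying an added T7 promoter. It replicates at high copy in E. coli from a ColE1/pUC-type origin and also carries an f1 origin. A single NeoR/KanR (Tn5 aminoglycoside phosphotransferase) cassette is preceded by both a bacterial bla promoter and the SV40 enhancer/early promoter and followed by an HSV TK polyadenylation signal. It therefore gives kanamycin resistance in bacteria and can give G418 resistance in mammalian cells.

The expression unit is driven by the CMV immediate-early enhancer and promoter. A T7 promoter lies just upstream of the coding region, which would allow transcription by T7 RNA polymerase. The EGFP coding sequence is followed by a short remnant of the multiple cloning site and then the XRN1 insert. By its name the insert encodes residues 1–1596, a truncation of the protein, and it differs from the NCBI reference by one silent mutation. An SV40 poly(A) signal terminates the transcript. Several small annotated fragments (HIV-1 LTR, SV40 large T antigen, ble, bGH poly(A)) are probably backbone remnants or incidental matches rather than functional parts.

XRN1 is the major cytoplasmic 5'-3' exoribonuclease in mRNA decay. Apart from mammalian expression, the record states no specific application, though a GFP-tagged fragment like this suits localisation, pull-down or domain-mapping studies in transfected cells.
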