Addgene plasmid #147092: pT7-EGFP-C1-HsXRN1_1-1596_O
Purpose: Mammalian Expression of HsXRN1_1-1596
Depositing lab: Elisa Izaurralde. Depositing organization: Max Planck Institute for Developmental Biology.
Backbone
  Vector backbone: Unknown
  Vector type: Mammalian Expression
Growth in bacteria
  Bacterial resistance: Kanamycin, 50 μg/mL
  Growth temperature: 37°C
  Growth strain: DH5alpha
  Copy number: High Copy
Gene/Insert
  Gene/Insert name: HsXRN1_1-1596
  Species: H. sapiens (human)
  Mutation: one silent mutation compared to the sequence given by NCBI: NM_019001.3.
  Entrez Gene: XRN1 (a.k.a. SEP1)
  Cloning method: Unknown
Terms and licenses: Academic/Nonprofit Terms; Industry Terms: Not Available to Industry
Depositor comments: Plasmids from this collection were made available to the research community and donated after the lab closed. Please note that the sequence provided by the depositing laboratory may be theoretical/predicted or based on Sanger sequencing results. There may be discrepancies between sequencing results obtained by Addgene and the depositor sequence. If an Addgene verified sequence is not available, please contact before placing your order to request that our lab fully sequence the plasmid.
How to cite: pT7-EGFP-C1-HsXRN1_1-1596_O was a gift from Elisa Izaurralde (Addgene plasmid # 147092 ; http://n2t.net/addgene:147092 ; RRID:Addgene_147092)
